Addgene plasmid #230872: AiP14646: pAAV-AiE0779m_6xC2-minBG-jGCaMP8s-WPRE3-BGHpA (Alias: CN4646)
Purpose: AiE0779m_6xC2 is an enhancer sequence, designed to drive AAV-mediated transgene expression in striatal direct pathway MSNs (D1-MSNs)
Depositing lab: Allen Institute for Brain Science & Jonathan Ting. Depositing organization: Allen Institute. Publication: Enhancer AAV toolbox for accessing and perturbing striatal cell types and circuits. Hunker AC, Wirthlin ME, Gill G, Johansen NJ, Hooper M, Omstead V, Vargas S, Lerma MN, Taskin N, Weed N, Laird WD, Bishaw YM, Bendrick JL, Gore BB, Ben-Simon Y, Opitz-Araya X, Martinez RA, Way SW, Thyagarajan B, Otto S, Sanchez REA, Alexander JR, Amaya A, Amster A, Arbuckle J, Ayala A, Baker PM, Barcelli T, Barta S, Bertagnolli D, Bielstein C, Bishwakarma P, Bowlus J, Boyer G, Brouner K, Casian B, Casper T, Chakka AB, Chakrabarty R, Chong P, Clark M, Colbert K, Daniel S, Dawe T, Departee M, DiValentin P, Donadio NP, Dotson NI, Dwivedi D, Egdorf T, Fliss T, Gary A, Goldy J, Grasso C, Groce EL, Gudsnuk K, Han W, Haradon Z, Hastings S, Helback O, Ho WV, Huang C, Johnson T, Jones DL, Juneau Z, Kenney J, Leibly M, Li S, Liang E, Loeffler H, Lusk NA, Madigan Z, Malloy J, Malone J, McCue R, Melchor J, Mich JK, Moosman S, Morin E, Naidoo R, Newman D, Ngo K, Nguyen K, Oster AL, Ouellette B, Oyama AA, Pena N, Pham T, Phillips E, Pom C, Potekhina L, Ransford S, Ray PL, Reding M, Rette DF, Reynoldson C, Rimorin C, Sigler AR, Rocha DB, Ronellenfitch K, Ruiz A, Sawyer L, Sevigny JP, Shapovalova NV, Shepard N, Shulga L, Soliman S, Staats B, Taormina MJ, Tieu M, Wang Y, Wilkes J, Wood T, Zhou T, Williford A, Dee N, Mollenkopf T, Ng L, Esposito L, Kalmbach BE, Yao S, Ariza J, Collman F, Mufti S, Smith K, Waters J, Ersing I, Patrick M, Zeng H, Lein ES, Kojima Y, Horwitz G, Owen SF, Levi BP, Daigle TL, Tasic B, Bakken TE, Ting JT. Neuron. 2025 May 21;113(10):1507-1524.e17. doi: 10.1016/j.neuron.2025.04.035. PubMed 40403704.
Backbone
  Vector backbone: pAAV
  Vector type: Mammalian Expression, AAV
Growth in bacteria
  Bacterial resistance: Ampicillin, 100 μg/mL
  Growth temperature: 30°C
  Growth strain: NEB Stable
  Copy number: Unknown
Gene/Insert
  Gene/Insert name: jGCaMP8s
Terms and licenses: Academic/Nonprofit Terms; Industry Terms: Not Available to Industry
Depositor comments: Please visit https://doi.org/10.1101/2024.09.27.615553 for bioRxiv preprint.
How to cite: AiP14646: pAAV-AiE0779m_6xC2-minBG-jGCaMP8s-WPRE3-BGHpA (Alias: CN4646) was a gift from Allen Institute for Brain Science & Jonathan Ting (Addgene plasmid # 230872 ; http://n2t.net/addgene:230872 ; RRID:Addgene_230872)
