[The description below was written by a language model from this plasmid's Addgene catalogue record and pLannotate feature annotations shown in this document.]
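Description:
AiP14646: pAAV-AiE0779m_6xC2-minBG-jGCaMP8s-WPRE3-BGHpA (alias CN4646) is an AAV transfer plasmid of about 5.9 kb, built on a pAAV backbone for packaging a cell-type-targeted calcium indicator into recombinant adeno-associated virus. It is maintained in bacteria through a ColE1/pUC-type origin and selected with ampicillin via the β-lactamase gene and its own promoter. An f1 phage origin and small remnants of pBR322 bom and rop sequences are also annotated in the backbone. The record specifies a recombination-deficient propagation strain, which is usual for plasmids carrying the repeat-rich AAV2 inverted terminal repeats. One ITR is annotated in full downstream of the cassette, whereas only short fragments are detected at the upstream end.

Between the ITRs, expression is controlled by AiE0779m_6xC2, an enhancer designed to drive AAV-mediated transgene expression in striatal direct pathway medium spiny neurons (D1-MSNs). The name suggests six concatenated copies of a core subregion of the enhancer, placed ahead of a minimal beta-globin promoter (minBG). Neither element is picked up by the automated annotation, which leaves the region upstream of the coding sequence unlabelled. The payload is jGCaMP8s, a genetically encoded fluorescent calcium sensor, which the annotation tool matches partially to the related GCaMP6s. Two adjacent WPRE fragments follow the coding sequence, consistent with the shortened WPRE3 post-transcriptional enhancer that saves packaging capacity, and transcripts are terminated by the bovine growth hormone polyadenylation signal. The construct belongs to an enhancer AAV toolbox for striatal cell types and is suited to monitoring calcium activity selectively in D1-MSNs after viral delivery.
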