Features (pLannotate 1.2.2; 14 found; start..end, strand, type, name):
     12..39      +  repeat_region  AAV2 ITR (fragment): inverted terminal repeat of adeno-associated virus serotype 2 inverted
     68..95      +  repeat_region  AAV2 ITR (fragment): inverted terminal repeat of adeno-associated virus serotype 2 inverted
   1492..2662    +  CDS            GCaMP6s (fragment): improved fluorescent protein-based calcium sensor (Chen et al., 2013)
   2695..2852    +  misc_feature   WPRE (fragment): woodchuck hepatitis virus posttranscriptional regulatory element
   2858..2938    +  misc_feature   WPRE (fragment): woodchuck hepatitis virus posttranscriptional regulatory element
   2955..3066    +  polyA_signal   bGH poly(A) signal: bovine growth hormone polyadenylation signal
   3184..3324    +  repeat_region  AAV2 ITR: inverted terminal repeat of adeno-associated virus serotype 2 inverted
   3329..3380    -  misc_feature   bom (fragment): basis of mobility region from pBR322
   3399..3854    +  rep_origin     f1 ori (sequence partly withheld): f1 bacteriophage origin of replication; arrow indicates direction of (+) strand synthesis
   3855..3904    -  misc_feature   bom (fragment): basis of mobility region from pBR322
   4006..4041    -  CDS            rop (fragment): Rop protein, which maintains plasmids at low copy number; rop
   4136..4240    +  promoter       AmpR promoter: bla
   4241..5101    +  CDS            AmpR: β-lactamase; bla; confers resistance to ampicillin, carbenicillin, and related antibiotics
   5272..5860    +  rep_origin     ori: high-copy-number ColE1/pMB1/pBR322/pUC origin of replication
>Addgene plasmid #230872 | AiP14646: pAAV-AiE0779m_6xC2-minBG-jGCaMP8s-WPRE3-BGHpA (Alias: CN4646) | addgene full sequence | sequence record 459483 | Addgene NGS Result
CCTGCAGGCAGCTGCGCGCTCGCTCGCTCACTGAGGCCGCCCGGGCGTCGGGCGACCTTTGGTCGCCCGG
CCTCAGTGAGCGAGCGAGCGCGCAGAGAGGGAGTGGCCAACTCCATCACTAGGGGTTCCTGCGGCCGCAC
GCGTAAGTTTGAGACAAATTAAGGAAAAGCGGGTTGGGAGGAGTCTGAGGCTGTGGGTGGCTGCCTCGAG
AGGCTGCTCACAACCTGACATGTTTCAGATCTTTTGACACGGTCATGCAAGCAACAGAAACTTATATGGT
TTTTAGTCTCCCAGGTAGCAGGGAAATGATGATGTGGGAGGATTAGGGGGGGGAAAATAAGTTTGAGACA
AATTAAGGAAAAGCGGGTTGGGAGGAGTCTGAGGCTGTGGGTGGCTGCCTCGAGAGGCTGCTCACAACCT
GACATGTTTCAGATCTTTTGACACGGTCATGCAAGCAACAGAAACTTATATGGTTTTTAGTCTCCCAGGT
AGCAGGGAAATGATGATGTGGGAGGATTAGGGGGGGGAAAATAAGTTTGAGACAAATTAAGGAAAAGCGG
GTTGGGAGGAGTCTGAGGCTGTGGGTGGCTGCCTCGAGAGGCTGCTCACAACCTGACATGTTTCAGATCT
TTTGACACGGTCATGCAAGCAACAGAAACTTATATGGTTTTTAGTCTCCCAGGTAGCAGGGAAATGATGA
TGTGGGAGGATTAGGGGGGGGAAAATGAGCTCAAGTTTGAGACAAATTAAGGAAAAGCGGGTTGGGAGGA
GTCTGAGGCTGTGGGTGGCTGCCTCGAGAGGCTGCTCACAACCTGACATGTTTCAGATCTTTTGACACGG
TCATGCAAGCAACAGAAACTTATATGGTTTTTAGTCTCCCAGGTAGCAGGGAAATGATGATGTGGGAGGA
TTAGGGGGGGGAAAATAAGTTTGAGACAAATTAAGGAAAAGCGGGTTGGGAGGAGTCTGAGGCTGTGGGT
GGCTGCCTCGAGAGGCTGCTCACAACCTGACATGTTTCAGATCTTTTGACACGGTCATGCAAGCAACAGA
AACTTATATGGTTTTTAGTCTCCCAGGTAGCAGGGAAATGATGATGTGGGAGGATTAGGGGGGGGAAAAT
AAGTTTGAGACAAATTAAGGAAAAGCGGGTTGGGAGGAGTCTGAGGCTGTGGGTGGCTGCCTCGAGAGGC
TGCTCACAACCTGACATGTTTCAGATCTTTTGACACGGTCATGCAAGCAACAGAAACTTATATGGTTTTT
AGTCTCCCAGGTAGCAGGGAAATGATGATGTGGGAGGATTAGGGGGGGGAAAATGGGCTGGGCATAAAAG
TCAGGGCAGAGCCATCTATTGCTTACATTTGCTTCTGGGATCCAGATCTTTCGAAGCTAGCCACCATGCA
TCATCACCATCATCACACGCGTCGCAAGAAGACCTTCAAGGAGGTGGCCACCGCCGTGAAGATCATCGCC
ATGCTGATGGGCCTGAAGATCAACGTCTATATCAAGGCCGACAAGCAGAAGAACGGCATCAAGGCGAACT
TCCACATCCGCCACAACATCGAGGACGGCGGCGTGCAGCTCGCCTACCACTACCAGCAGAACACCCCCAT
CGGCGACGGCCCCGTGCTGCTGCCCGACAACCACTACCTGAGCGTGGAGTCCAAACTTTCGAAAGACCCC
AACGAGAAGCGCGATCACATGGTCCTGCTGGAGTTCGTGACCGCCGCCGGGATCACTCTCGGCATGGACG
AGCTGTACAAGGGCGGTACCGGAGGGAGCATGGTGAGCAAGGGCGAGGAGCTGTTCACCGGGGTGGTGCC
CATCCTGGTCGAGCTGGACGGCGACGTAAACGGCCACAAGTTCAGCGTGTCCGGCGAGGGTGAGGGCGAT
GCCACCTACGGCAAGCTGACCCTGAAGTTCATCTGCACCACCGGCAAGCTGCCCGTGCCCTGGCCCACCC
TCGTGACCACCCTGACCTACGGCGTGCAGTGCTTCAGCCGCTACCCCGACCACATGAAGCAGCACGACTT
CTTCAAGTCCGCCATGCCCGAAGGCTACATCCAGGAGCGCACCATCTTCTTCAAGGACGACGGCAACTAC
AAGACCCGCGCCGAGGTGAAGTTCGAGGGCGACACCCTGGTGAACCGCATCGAGCTGAAGGGCATCGACT
TCAAGGAGGACGGCAACATCCTGGGGCACAAGCTGGAGTACAACCTGCCGGACCAACTGACTGAAGAGCA
GATCGCAGAATACAAAGAGGCTTTCTCCCTATTTGACAAGGACGGGGATGGGACAATAACAACCAAGGAG
CTGGGGACGGTGATGCGGTCTCTCGGACACAACCCCACAGAAGCAGAGCTGCAGGACATGATCAATGAAG
TAGATGCCGACGGTGACGGCACAATCGACTTCCCTGAGTTCCTGACAATGATGGCAAGAAAAATGAAATA
CAGGGACACGGAAGAAGAAATTAGAGAAGCGTTCGGTGTGTTTGATAAGGATGGCAATGGCTACATCAGT
GCAGCAGAGCTTCGCCACGTGATGACAAACCTTGGAGAGAAGTTAACAGATGAAGAGGTTGATGAAATGA
TCAGGGAAGCAGACATCGATGGGGATGGTCAGGTAAACTACGAAGAGTTTGTACAAATGATGACAGCGAA
GTAAGGCGCGCCGCGGCCGCGAATTCGATATCATAATCAACCTCTGGATTACAAAATTTGTGAAAGATTG
ACTGGTATTCTTAACTATGTTGCTCCTTTTACGCTATGTGGATACGCTGCTTTAATGCCTTTGTATCATG
CTATTGCTTCCCGTATGGCTTTCATTTTCTCCTCCTTGTATAAATCCTGGTTAGTTCTTGCCACGGCGGA
ACTCATCGCCGCCTGCCTTGCCCGCTGCTGGACAGGGGCTCGGCTGTTGGGCACTGACAATTCCGTGGCT
CGAGAGATCTTCGACTGTGCCTTCTAGTTGCCAGCCATCTGTTGTTTGCCCCTCCCCCGTGCCTTCCTTG
ACCCTGGAAGGTGCCACTCCCACTGTCCTTTCCTAATAAAATGAGGAAATTGCATCGCATTGTCTGAGTA
GGTGTCATTCTATTCTGGGGGGTGGGGTGGGGCAGGACAGCAAGGGGGAGGATTGGGAAGACAATAGCAG
GCATGAGATCTCACGTGCGGACCGAGCGGCCGCAGGAACCCCTAGTGATGGAGTTGGCCACTCCCTCTCT
GCGCGCTCGCTCGCTCACTGAGGCCGGGCGACCAAAGGTCGCCCGACGCCCGGGCTTTGCCCGGGCGGCC
TCAGTGAGCGAGCGAGCGCGCAGCTGCCTGCAGGGGCGCCTGATGCGGTATTTTCTCCTTACGCATCTGT
GCGGTATTTCACACCGCATA
[95 nt withheld, positions 3381-3475]
T
[46 nt withheld, positions 3477-3522]
C
[141 nt withheld, positions 3524-3664]
CCTTTGACGTTGGAGTCCACGTTCTTT
[37 nt withheld, positions 3692-3728]
ACTCTATCTCGGGCTATTCTTTTGATTTATAAGGGATTTTGCCGATTTCGGTCTATTGGTTAAAAAATGA
GCTGATTTAACAAAAATTTAACGCGAATTTTAACAAAATATTAACGTTTACAATTTTATGGTGCACTCTC
AGTACAATCTGCTCTGATGCCGCATAGTTAAGCCAGCCCCGACACCCGCCAACACCCGCTGACGCGCCCT
GACGGGCTTGTCTGCTCCCGGCATCCGCTTACAGACAAGCTGTGACCGTCTCCGGGAGCTGCATGTGTCA
GAGGTTTTCACCGTCATCACCGAAACGCGCGAGACGAAAGGGCCTCGTGATACGCCTATTTTTATAGGTT
AATGTCATGATAATAATGGTTTCTTAGACGTCAGGTGGCACTTTTCGGGGAAATGTGCGCGGAACCCCTA
TTTGTTTATTTTTCTAAATACATTCAAATATGTATCCGCTCATGAGACAATAACCCTGATAAATGCTTCA
ATAATATTGAAAAAGGAAGAGTATGAGTATTCAACATTTCCGTGTCGCCCTTATTCCCTTTTTTGCGGCA
TTTTGCCTTCCTGTTTTTGCTCACCCAGAAACGCTGGTGAAAGTAAAAGATGCTGAAGATCAGTTGGGTG
CACGAGTGGGTTACATCGAACTGGATCTCAACAGCGGTAAGATCCTTGAGAGTTTTCGCCCCGAAGAACG
TTTTCCAATGATGAGCACTTTTAAAGTTCTGCTATGTGGCGCGGTATTATCCCGTATTGACGCCGGGCAA
GAGCAACTCGGTCGCCGCATACACTATTCTCAGAATGACTTGGTTGAGTACTCACCAGTCACAGAAAAGC
ATCTTACGGATGGCATGACAGTAAGAGAATTATGCAGTGCTGCCATAACCATGAGTGATAACACTGCGGC
CAACTTACTTCTGACAACGATCGGAGGACCGAAGGAGCTAACCGCTTTTTTGCACAACATGGGGGATCAT
GTAACTCGCCTTGATCGTTGGGAACCGGAGCTGAATGAAGCCATACCAAACGACGAGCGTGACACCACGA
TGCCTGTAGCAATGGCAACAACGTTGCGCAAACTATTAACTGGCGAACTACTTACTCTAGCTTCCCGGCA
ACAATTAATAGACTGGATGGAGGCGGATAAAGTTGCAGGACCACTTCTGCGCTCGGCCCTTCCGGCTGGC
TGGTTTATTGCTGATAAATCTGGAGCCGGTGAGCGTGGGTCTCGCGGTATCATTGCAGCACTGGGGCCAG
ATGGTAAGCCCTCCCGTATCGTAGTTATCTACACGACGGGGAGTCAGGCAACTATGGATGAACGAAATAG
ACAGATCGCTGAGATAGGTGCCTCACTGATTAAGCATTGGTAACTGTCAGACCAAGTTTACTCATATATA
CTTTAGATTGATTTAAAACTTCATTTTTAATTTAAAAGGATCTAGGTGAAGATCCTTTTTGATAATCTCA
TGACCAAAATCCCTTAACGTGAGTTTTCGTTCCACTGAGCGTCAGACCCCGTAGAAAAGATCAAAGGATC
TTCTTGAGATCCTTTTTTTCTGCGCGTAATCTGCTGCTTGCAAACAAAAAAACCACCGCTACCAGCGGTG
GTTTGTTTGCCGGATCAAGAGCTACCAACTCTTTTTCCGAAGGTAACTGGCTTCAGCAGAGCGCAGATAC
CAAATACTGTTCTTCTAGTGTAGCCGTAGTTAGGCCACCACTTCAAGAACTCTGTAGCACCGCCTACATA
CCTCGCTCTGCTAATCCTGTTACCAGTGGCTGCTGCCAGTGGCGATAAGTCGTGTCTTACCGGGTTGGAC
TCAAGACGATAGTTACCGGATAAGGCGCAGCGGTCGGGCTGAACGGGGGGTTCGTGCACACAGCCCAGCT
TGGAGCGAACGACCTACACCGAACTGAGATACCTACAGCGTGAGCTATGAGAAAGCGCCACGCTTCCCGA
AGGGAGAAAGGCGGACAGGTATCCGGTAAGCGGCAGGGTCGGAACAGGAGAGCGCACGAGGGAGCTTCCA
GGGGGAAACGCCTGGTATCTTTATAGTCCTGTCGGGTTTCGCCACCTCTGACTTGAGCGTCGATTTTTGT
GATGCTCGTCAGGGGGGCGGAGCCTATGGAAAAACGCCAGCAACGCGGCCTTTTTACGGTTCCTGGCCTT
TTGCTGGCCTTTTGCTCACATGT
